Addgene plasmid #233113: pUC57KAN-20XFLAG
Purpose: 21X FLAG tag multimer
Depositing lab: Steve Stowers. Depositing organization: Montana State University.
Backbone
  Vector backbone: pUC57KAN
  Vector type: Unspecified
Growth in bacteria
  Bacterial resistance: Kanamycin, 50 μg/mL
  Growth temperature: 37°C
  Growth strain: DH5alpha
  Copy number: High Copy
Gene/Insert
  Gene/Insert name: 21x FLAG tag
  Species: Synthetic
  Mutation: None
  Cloning method: Restriction Enzyme; 5′ cloning site Unknown (unknown if destroyed)
Terms and licenses: Academic/Nonprofit Terms; Industry Terms: Not Available to Industry
How to cite: pUC57KAN-20XFLAG was a gift from Steve Stowers (Addgene plasmid # 233113 ; http://n2t.net/addgene:233113 ; RRID:Addgene_233113)
