[The description below was written by a language model from this plasmid's Addgene catalogue record and pLannotate feature annotations shown in this document.]
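Description:
pUC57KAN-20XFLAG is a bacterial cloning plasmid built on the pUC57KAN backbone that serves as a source of a synthetic, highly multimerized FLAG epitope array. It replicates at high copy in E. coli from a ColE1/pUC-type origin and is selected with kanamycin through an aph(3')-Ia (KanR) gene driven by the AmpR (bla) promoter. Remnants of the pUC cloning region (lac promoter, lac operator, CAP site, and lacZα and lacI fragments) flank the insert. No vector type is specified. The feature table shows no eukaryotic promoter positioned to drive the tag array, so the plasmid appears to be a parts donor or cloning intermediate rather than an expression vector.

The name says 20X, whereas the catalogue purpose and insert fields say 21X. The annotation detects 21 closely spaced FLAG-matching segments on the forward strand, arranged as four blocks of five plus one further copy, which agrees with the catalogue count. Such multimers are generally used to boost anti-FLAG detection sensitivity for low-abundance proteins.

The sequenced record, at about 8.1 kb, contains considerably more than the tag array, and the catalogue entry does not explain this extra material. Upstream of the array are two minimal FRT sites in the same orientation. They bracket a region that includes the SV40 small t intron, an SV40 NLS match, large T antigen fragments and the SV40 poly(A) signal, an arrangement resembling a FLP-excisable stop or terminator cassette. Immediately before the FLAG repeats lies a segment with homology to an insect tyramine/octopamine-type G-protein-coupled receptor, which suggests flanking sequence for conditional tagging of a receptor gene. The record does not confirm this, and several stretches of the plasmid remain unannotated.
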