Features (pLannotate 1.2.2; 42 found; start..end, strand, type, name):
    137..236     +  misc_feature   bom (fragment): basis of mobility region from pBR322
    242..399     -  CDS            lacZα (fragment): LacZα fragment of β-galactosidase; lacZ fragment
   1322..1355    -  protein_bind   FRT (minimal): supports FLP-mediated excision but not integration (Turan and Bode, 2011) FLP recombinase from the Saccharomyces cerevisiae 2μ plasmid
   2287..2361    +  CDS            small t antigen (fragment): SV40 (simian virus 40) small t antigen
   2363..2428    +  intron         small t intron: SV40 (simian virus 40) small t antigen intron
   2558..2578    +  CDS            SV40 NLS: nuclear localization signal of SV40 (simian virus 40) large T antigen
   2585..2719    +  CDS            LT_POVHA (fragment): Protein inferred from homology: Swiss-Prot protein existence level 3. Isoform large T antigen is a key early protein essential for both driving viral replication and inducing cellular transformation. Plays a role in viral genome replication by driving entry of quiescent cells into the cell cycle and by autoregulating the synthesis of viral early mRNA. Displays highly oncogenic activities by corrupting the host cellular checkpoint mechanisms that guard cell division and the transcription, replication, and repair of DNA. Participates in the modulation of cellular gene expression preceeding viral
   2744..2827    +  CDS            large T antigen (fragment): large T antigen from SV40 (simian virus 40)
   2850..2931    +  polyA_signal   SV40 poly(A) signal: SV40 polyadenylation signal
   2928..2984    -  CDS            VP1_SV40 (fragment): Experimental evidence at protein level: Swiss-Prot protein existence level 1. Forms an icosahedral capsid with a T=7 symmetry and a 40 nm diameter. The capsid is composed of 72 pentamers linked to each other by disulfide bonds and associated with VP2 or VP3 proteins. Binds to N- glycolylneuraminic analog of the ganglioside GM1 on the cell surface to provide virion attachment to target cell (PubMed:18353982). Once attached, the virion is internalized by caveolin-mediated endocytosis and traffics to the endoplasmic reticulum. Inside the endoplasmic reticulum, the protein folding machinery isomer
   2985..3018    -  protein_bind   FRT (minimal): supports FLP-mediated excision but not integration (Turan and Bode, 2011) FLP recombinase from the Saccharomyces cerevisiae 2μ plasmid
   3897..3914    -  CDS            KA2 (fragment): first 150 residues of the mouse kainate receptor subunit 2 mediates targeting to the neuronal soma (Shemesh et al., 2017)
   3972..4256    +  CDS            GCR1 (fragment): OAR1_LOCMI - Experimental evidence at protein level: Swiss-Prot protein existence level 1. G-protein coupled receptor for tyramine, a known neurotransmitter and neuromodulator and direct precursor of octopamine. The rank order of potency for agonists of this receptor is tyramine > naphazoline > tolazoline > DL-octopamine > dopamine > epinephrine > 5- hydroxytryptamine. For antagonists, the rank order is yohimbine > chlorpromazine > mianserin > phentolamine > metoclopramide. From Locusta migratoria (Migratory locust).
   4290..4314    +  CDS            3xFLAG (fragment): three tandem FLAG® epitope tags
   4326..4350    +  CDS            3xFLAG (fragment): three tandem FLAG® epitope tags
   4362..4386    +  CDS            3xFLAG (fragment): three tandem FLAG® epitope tags
   4398..4422    +  CDS            3xFLAG (fragment): three tandem FLAG® epitope tags
   4434..4458    +  CDS            3xFLAG (fragment): three tandem FLAG® epitope tags
   4488..4512    +  CDS            3xFLAG (fragment): three tandem FLAG® epitope tags
   4524..4548    +  CDS            3xFLAG (fragment): three tandem FLAG® epitope tags
   4560..4584    +  CDS            3xFLAG (fragment): three tandem FLAG® epitope tags
   4596..4620    +  CDS            3xFLAG (fragment): three tandem FLAG® epitope tags
   4632..4656    +  CDS            3xFLAG (fragment): three tandem FLAG® epitope tags
   4686..4710    +  CDS            3xFLAG (fragment): three tandem FLAG® epitope tags
   4722..4746    +  CDS            3xFLAG (fragment): three tandem FLAG® epitope tags
   4758..4782    +  CDS            3xFLAG (fragment): three tandem FLAG® epitope tags
   4794..4818    +  CDS            3xFLAG (fragment): three tandem FLAG® epitope tags
   4830..4854    +  CDS            3xFLAG (fragment): three tandem FLAG® epitope tags
   4884..4908    +  CDS            3xFLAG (fragment): three tandem FLAG® epitope tags
   4920..4944    +  CDS            3xFLAG (fragment): three tandem FLAG® epitope tags
   4956..4980    +  CDS            3xFLAG (fragment): three tandem FLAG® epitope tags
   4992..5016    +  CDS            3xFLAG (fragment): three tandem FLAG® epitope tags
   5028..5052    +  CDS            3xFLAG (fragment): three tandem FLAG® epitope tags
   5064..5088    +  CDS            3xFLAG (fragment): three tandem FLAG® epitope tags
   5983..5999    -  protein_bind   lac operator: The lac repressor binds to the lac operator to inhibit transcription in E. coli. This inhibition can be relieved by adding lactose or isopropyl-β-D-thiogalactopyranoside (IPTG). lac repressor encoded by lacI
   6007..6037    -  promoter       lac promoter: promoter for the E. coli lac operon
   6052..6073    -  protein_bind   CAP binding site: CAP binding activates transcription in the presence of cAMP. E. coli catabolite activator protein
   6086..6178    -  CDS            lacI (fragment): lac repressor; lacI; The lac repressor binds to the lac operator to inhibit transcription in E. coli. This inhibition can be relieved by adding lactose or isopropyl-β-D-thiogalactopyranoside (IPTG).
   6361..6949    -  rep_origin     ori: high-copy-number ColE1/pMB1/pBR322/pUC origin of replication
   7120..7935    -  CDS            KanR: aminoglycoside phosphotransferase; aph(3')-Ia; confers resistance to kanamycin in bacteria or G418 (Geneticin®) in eukaryotes
   7936..8040    -  promoter       AmpR promoter: bla
   8135..35      +  CDS            rop (fragment) (across the origin): Rop protein, which maintains plasmids at low copy number; rop
>Addgene plasmid #233113 | pUC57KAN-20XFLAG | addgene full sequence | sequence record 476073 | Addgene Long Read Sequencing Result
TCGCGCGTTTCGGTGATGACGGTGAAAACCTCTGACACATGCAGCTCCCGGAGACGGTCACAGCTTGTCT
GTAAGCGGATGCCGGGAGCAGACAAGCCCGTCAGGGCGCGTCAGCGGGTGTTGGCGGGTGTCGGGGCTGG
CTTAACTATGCGGCATCAGAGCAGATTGTACTGAGAGTGCACCAGATGCGGTGTGAAATACCGCACAGAT
GCGTAAGGAGAAAATACCGCATCAGGCGCCATTCGCCATTCAGGCTGCGCAACTGTTGGGAAGGGCGATC
GGTGCGGGCCTCTTCGCTATTACGCCAGCTGGCGAAAGGGGGATGTGCTGCAAGGCGATTAAGTTGGGTA
ACGCCAGGGTTTTCCCAGTCACGACGTTGTAAAACGACGGCCAGTGAATTCTAAGGTCTATTTTAAATGT
GCATCAGAGCTACTAGTTCATTAGTGCATATTTGAATATTAGAATACTACCTAAAATACATTTTTAATGC
TATTATGTTATACATTCTGTTGTTTGATCTTTAATTTTACAAACTACATTATAAATAACTATATTATACT
TTTTATGATAATTACTTTTAACTAAACAATTCATTATTCTGCTTAAAATTCAAGGGTATTCCCACTCTCG
ATCTTCGAATTCTTCTATTTTATTTTCATTTTCGTTGGGGCGCCCCGTGTCTGTGTTAATTGCCCCGGGT
AATTGTTGCTGCCTCTCGAGCATTGAATATGCACTTCCCCGGCAGTGCCCCCTCCATTTTGGCCACGATC
CGGCATCCACATCCCTATCCCGCATCCCCATCTCCAACCAAAAGCAACAGCCCCATCTCCATGTTTGTGT
AATCCGCGCGCTCGGACGCGTTTCCCTGCCGCCTGTTGGCTTAAACAGGATTTTCGAAATGGAAAACTTC
TGTAGCAAGTGTTTGGCCATCTGTCCCTGTTCTCGACTCGCCTGCCGCTGCACTTGTGCGGATCTGCAAC
CTAATTTGCAATGCCCGAGCATGTGAGACAGTTAATCACACAGAATCACTTTGAAAACTATGAACCGTGC
CAGCAACAACAGGTCTGGCCAACTAAAAATATTTTGCCAGCACTTTATGATCTCTAAATCAATATCAGTG
TCGGAGGACCGGAAGCAATAGAACAGATATTCTTAAGTCTTAAGTTCTTAAGTAGCTTGTACAGCTCTTT
AAATTTGTAAAATAATATAACTTATAATATTAGTTAATTGGAAAATGATACAATCAGTACATAATTAGCT
GAAACGATTTTAGGATGTTTATGTTAATCAAGACAGTTTAGGATCTTTGTAATATCTAAGAGAAGTTCCT
ATACTTTCTAGAGAATAGGAACTTCGCGTCGCGCCACTTCAACGCTCGATGGGAGCGTCATTGGTGGGCG
GGGTAACCGTCGAAATCAGTGTTTACGCTTCCAATCGCAACAAAAAATTCACTGCAACACTGAAAAGCAT
ACGAAAACGATGAAGATTGTACGAGAAACCATAAAGTATTTTATCCACAAAGACACGTATAGCAGAAAAG
CCAAGTTAACTCGGCGATAAGTTGTGTACACAAGAATAAAATCGGCCAGATTCAGTGTTGTCAGAAATAA
GAAAACCCCACTATGTTTTTCTTTGCCTTTTCTTTCTCCCAGCGATCATTCATTTCGTGGTGAAAGAACG
GGGTCATTGCACGGAGTTTCGACTGCGGGAAAGCAGAGCTGCCGTTCACTTCGTCTATAATTAGCGCTTT
CTATTTTCCCCGATTCGGGCCGCTGCTGCGCTTTTCCGCCTGCTGTTTGTGGCAAGTGTAGCAGCAGGCT
GTGCACGCAGTGTGGCATGCACTTGGCTTTCCACCGTTGGTATCGATTCTCTGGGACGATGAGTCATTCC
TTTCGGGACCACAGCATAATCGTTGCCAGCTCACCGAAATGGTGACTTCATTTCTTAACTGCCGTCAAGC
ATGCGATTGTACATACATACATATTTATATATGTACATATTTATGTGACTATGGTAGGTCGATATAATAG
CAATCAACGCAAGCAAATGTGTCAGTCCTGCTTACAGGAACGATTCTATTTAGTAATTTTCGTTGTATAA
AGTAATTATGTATGTATGTAAGCCCCATAAATCTGAAAACCGGTACTAGTACGAAAGTCGATCCAACATG
GCGACTTGTCCCATCCCCGGCATGTTTAAATATACTAATTATTCTTGAACTAATTTTAATCAACCGATTT
ATCTCTCTTCCGCAGGTCTAACTAACTAACAAAATTGACTAAGTGAGATCTTTGTGAAGGAACCTTACTT
CTGTGGTGTGACATAATTGGACAAACTACCTACAGAGATTTAAAGCTCTAAGGTAAATATAAAATTTTTA
AGTGTATAATGTGTTAAACTACTGATTCTAATTGTTTGTGTATTTTAGATTCCAACCTATGGAACTGATG
AATGGGAGCAGTGGTGGAATGCCTTTAATGAGGAAAACCTGTTTTGCTCAGAAGAAATGCCATCTAGTGA
TGATGAGGCTACTGCTGACTCTCAACATTCTACTCCTCCAAAAAAGAAGAGAAAGGTAGAAGACCCCAAG
GACTTTCCTTCAGAATTGCTAAGTTTTTTGAGTCATGCTGTGTTTAGTAATAGAACTCTTGCTTGCTTTG
CTATTTACACCACAAAGGAAAAAGCTGCACTGCTATACAAGAAAATTATGGAAAAATATTTGATGTATAG
TGCCTTGACTAGAGATCATAATCAGCCATACCACATTTGTAGAGGTTTTACTTGCTTTAAAAAACCTCCC
ACACCTCCCCCTGAACTCGAAACATAAAATGAATGCAATTGTTGTTGTTAACTTGTTTATTGCAGCTTAT
AATGGTTACAAATAAAGCAATAGCATCACAAATTTCACAAATAAAGCATTTTTTTCACTGCATTCTAGTT
GTGGTTTGCCCAAACTCATCAATGTATCTTATCATGTCTGGATCGAAGTTCCTATACTTTCTAGAGAATA
GGAACTTCGTATTTTATTACTAAAGATTTTCCATAAAATCTATGTGCCCAAAGTATTCTATTGCACCTCG
TGACCTTTTACCGCATTAATGTTGCTTTTTCATTTTCAGGTAACGAGCTTCACCACCGCCAAGAAAGGAA
CAATACCGATGCCCTCCTCGAGCGGCGTGTCCGCTTTGCAGCTGCACCAGCAGCGCCAAATAGCCACCAT
CGAGACACCACCGAACAGCGCCAGCCTACCGATGCAGATACCCACGGTGACCATGGACCTGGCCTCCGAC
ATATCCACCTCGGAGGCGGGGGAACTGGAGGCGGTGGCCGCCCAAACGGTGCTTGCCTATGCAAATCCCA
ATGGTGCGGGCACGAATTCGGTCACCGTGGTGAGCAGCGGGAACGGGGGCCCTGGGGCGTCGGGTGTTCC
ACCCAGCTCGCCGAAGGAGACGCTTCAGGTGAGCACGATAGCCACCGGTCGGGTGGGTCTCAATGTGCCC
GTGCCACCGTCCATGGGCAGCAATAGTTCCATCAATGTGCTGAACAACAACAACGGTACCGTGGCGATGG
ATGGAGGTGCCACCGCCGCCGGCGGGGGAAATGGTAGTGCTGTAGCGACGCCTGGTGGACTGCAGCAAAC
GGGCGGTAATGAGCTGCGCGTCTCTCCGATCGCCGGACGGTGTCGAGCCCTATCCGTGGGCGTGGACACG
GACATGGTGAGTGAATTCGATCCATCCAGCAGCGATTCGGGCGTGGTCAGTCGCTGTGCCGTGGTCAAGC
CGCTCAAGTTTCGCCTTTGCCAGCCGATCTTCGGGCGCAAGTCGAGTAACCAGCAGCGGCGCAACGAGGC
CAAAGCGGCGGCCAAGAATCAACAGTCCAGTGGAGTGGCCAGCAAAAATCAGCAGCAGCAGCAGCAGCAA
CAGCAGCAGCAGGTAGTAAAGTCGGAACTGGAGCCGGCCATACCGAAGACACCGAAGCCCAGGGATCCGG
AGAAGGAGAAGCGACGAATTGCGCGAAAGAAGGAGAAGCGGGCCACCCTAATTCTGGGCCTGATCATGGG
CAGCTTCATCGCCTGCTGGCTGCCCTTCTTCTTCCTGTACATCCTGGTGCCGGCATGTAGCAGCCATTGC
AACATACCGGAATCGGCGTTCGCCGTCGCCTTCTGGCTGGGCTACATGAATTCGGCGCTCAATCCGGCCA
TCTATACCATCTTCAACAAGGACTTCCGACGCGCCTTCCGGCGCATCCTGTTCAAGCGGCGCGCCCTTAA
GCTCGAGGGCTCCGGCGGCGATTACAAGGATGACGACGATAAGGGCTCCGGCGGCGATTACAAGGATGAC
GACGATAAGGGCTCCGGCGGCGATTACAAGGATGACGACGATAAGGGCTCCGGCGGCGATTACAAGGATG
ACGACGATAAGGGCTCCGGCGGCGATTACAAGGATGACGACGATAAGGGCTCCGGCGGCGTCGAGGGCTC
CGGCGGCGATTACAAGGATGACGACGATAAGGGCTCCGGCGGCGATTACAAGGATGACGACGATAAGGGC
TCCGGCGGCGATTACAAGGATGACGACGATAAGGGCTCCGGCGGCGATTACAAGGATGACGACGATAAGG
GCTCCGGCGGCGATTACAAGGATGACGACGATAAGGGCTCCGGCGGCGTCGAGGGCTCCGGCGGCGATTA
CAAGGATGACGACGATAAGGGCTCCGGCGGCGATTACAAGGATGACGACGATAAGGGCTCCGGCGGCGAT
TACAAGGATGACGACGATAAGGGCTCCGGCGGCGATTACAAGGATGACGACGATAAGGGCTCCGGCGGCG
ATTACAAGGATGACGACGATAAGGGCTCCGGCGGCGTCGAGGGCTCCGGCGGCGATTACAAGGATGACGA
CGATAAGGGCTCCGGCGGCGATTACAAGGATGACGACGATAAGGGCTCCGGCGGCGATTACAAGGATGAC
GACGATAAGGGCTCCGGCGGCGATTACAAGGATGACGACGATAAGGGCTCCGGCGGCGATTACAAGGATG
ACGACGATAAGGGCTCCGGCGGCGATTACAAGGATGACGACGATAAGGGCTCCGGCGGCGTCGACGGATC
CGCGGCCGCATGATGTTTGGCGTATGTGTGCTGTTACAGGTGCGTTTACGCCAGCATCGAGAAGGCAACC
GAACGTGCCATGGGCAGCACACCAATGGGCTATGGTCATGGCATGTATCAGCACTACACGCGTTAGATTT
GCTTCGTTTTGGCAGTGCCATAGGTCTCTACAAAAAACATATCCTATTCCAATTCCCCATCCCAGAACTG
CAAAGCTATTGATATATTTATATATATGCACATATCCCATATTATCCATTGGATTATTTCATATAATGCC
TCAAGTTCAATACAGTTCAAATGGTTTTCTTTAAAGGTTTTTAGCAACATAATTTTTCTACAAGTTCCAA
AAGATAAAATATTTTAAAATAAGCTTCTTGTTTCAGCTATCGATAATATCGACTAACCGAATAATCGATA
GTTTTGCAGCTCTATCCACTCCCATAATTTTTTTCTTTGAATAAAAAAAAAGTAACGAACATTGTAGCTC
ATTTCAAAAGCAATGAACGGCTGTGAATTTGATGGAATCTCTCAATTTCAATTTACGCATTTTGGTTTCA
TTTCGTTTCATTTCGTTTGGATTCTCGAGCACCCTTGAACCCAGAGACCCCAATCCCGGAGGCCCCATAA
CCCCCATGGCCCACAGAACTCCCAGACCAACCGAACGAACTTACCGCAACCCACACACTTTTCACACTCG
ACGAGCTCATAGAAATGCATGAGCTGAGCAAACAAGAATTTGAGCTGGGCAAACATCTATTATGCTCCCT
GAATGGATGTGTCCGCCAGCGACGTCTATGGCCATTCAACTTAAAATAATTTCGCACAATCTCGAGGGCT
CGAGCATGGTCATAGCTGTTTCCTGTGTGAAATTGTTATCCGCTCACAATTCCACACAACATACGAGCCG
GAAGCATAAAGTGTAAAGCCTGGGGTGCCTAATGAGTGAGCTAACTCACATTAATTGCGTTGCGCTCACT
GCCCGCTTTCCAGTCGGGAAACCTGTCGTGCCAGCTGCATTAATGAATCGGCCAACGCGCGGGGAGAGGC
GGTTTGCGTATTGGGCGCTCTTCCGCTTCCTCGCTCACTGACTCGCTGCGCTCGGTCGTTCGGCTGCGGC
GAGCGGTATCAGCTCACTCAAAGGCGGTAATACGGTTATCCACAGAATCAGGGGATAACGCAGGAAAGAA
CATGTGAGCAAAAGGCCAGCAAAAGGCCAGGAACCGTAAAAAGGCCGCGTTGCTGGCGTTTTTCCATAGG
CTCCGCCCCCCTGACGAGCATCACAAAAATCGACGCTCAAGTCAGAGGTGGCGAAACCCGACAGGACTAT
AAAGATACCAGGCGTTTCCCCCTGGAAGCTCCCTCGTGCGCTCTCCTGTTCCGACCCTGCCGCTTACCGG
ATACCTGTCCGCCTTTCTCCCTTCGGGAAGCGTGGCGCTTTCTCATAGCTCACGCTGTAGGTATCTCAGT
TCGGTGTAGGTCGTTCGCTCCAAGCTGGGCTGTGTGCACGAACCCCCCGTTCAGCCCGACCGCTGCGCCT
TATCCGGTAACTATCGTCTTGAGTCCAACCCGGTAAGACACGACTTATCGCCACTGGCAGCAGCCACTGG
TAACAGGATTAGCAGAGCGAGGTATGTAGGCGGTGCTACAGAGTTCTTGAAGTGGTGGCCTAACTACGGC
TACACTAGAAGAACAGTATTTGGTATCTGCGCTCTGCTGAAGCCAGTTACCTTCGGAAAAAGAGTTGGTA
GCTCTTGATCCGGCAAACAAACCACCGCTGGTAGCGGTGGTTTTTTTGTTTGCAAGCAGCAGATTACGCG
CAGAAAAAAAGGATCTCAAGAAGATCCTTTGATCTTTTCTACGGGGTCTGACGCTCAGTGGAACGAAAAC
TCACGTTAAGGGATTTTGGTCATGAGATTATCAAAAAGGATCTTCACCTAGATCCTTTTAAATTAAAAAT
GAAGTTTTAAATCAATCTAAAGTATATATGAGTAAACTTGGTCTGACAGTTAGAAAAACTCATCGAGCAT
CAAATGAAACTGCAATTTATTCATATCAGGATTATCAATACCATATTTTTGAAAAAGCCGTTTCTGTAAT
GAAGGAGAAAACTCACCGAGGCAGTTCCATAGGATGGCAAGATCCTGGTATCGGTCTGCGATTCCGACTC
GTCCAACATCAATACAACCTATTAATTTCCCCTCGTCAAAAATAAGGTTATCAAGTGAGAAATCACCATG
AGTGACGACTGAATCCGGTGAGAATGGCAAAAGTTTATGCATTTCTTTCCAGACTTGTTCAACAGGCCAG
CCATTACGCTCGTCATCAAAATCACTCGCATCAACCAAACCGTTATTCATTCGTGATTGCGCCTGAGCGA
GACGAAATACGCGATCGCTGTTAAAAGGACAATTACAAACAGGAATCGAATGCAACCGGCGCAGGAACAC
TGCCAGCGCATCAACAATATTTTCACCTGAATCAGGATATTCTTCTAATACCTGGAATGCTGTTTTCCCA
GGGATCGCAGTGGTGAGTAACCATGCATCATCAGGAGTACGGATAAAATGCTTGATGGTCGGAAGAGGCA
TAAATTCCGTCAGCCAGTTTAGTCTGACCATCTCATCTGTAACATCATTGGCAACGCTACCTTTGCCATG
TTTCAGAAACAACTCTGGCGCATCGGGCTTCCCATACAATCGATAGATTGTCGCACCTGATTGCCCGACA
TTATCGCGAGCCCATTTATACCCATATAAATCAGCATCCATGTTGGAATTTAATCGCGGCCTAGAGCAAG
ACGTTTCCCGTTGAATATGGCTCATACTCTTCCTTTTTCAATATTATTGAAGCATTTATCAGGGTTATTG
TCTCATGAGCGGATACATATTTGAATGTATTTAGAAAAATAAACAAATAGGGGTTCCGCGCACATTTCCC
CGAAAAGTGCCACCTGACGTCTAAGAAACCATTATTATCATGACATTAACCTATAAAAATAGGCGTATCA
CGAGGCCCTTTCGTC
